>Addgene plasmid #169367 | Equalizer-H plasmid | addgene full sequence | sequence record 334037 | Addgene NGS Result
GACGGATCGGGAGATCTCCCGATCCCCTATGGTGCACTCTCAGTACAATCTGCTCTGATGCCGCATAGTT
AAGCCAGTATCTGCTCCCTGCTTGTGTGTTGGAGGTCGCTGAGTAGTGCGCGAGCAAAATTTAAGCTACA
ACAAGGCAAGGCTTGACCGACAATTGCATGAAGAATCTGCTTAGGGTTAGGCGTTTTGCGCTGCTTCGCG
ATGTACGGGCCAGATATACGCGTTGACATTGATTATTGACTAGTTATTAATAGTAATCAATTACGGGGTC
ATTAGTTCATAGCCCATATATGGAGTTCCGCGTTACATAACTTACGGTAAATGGCCCGCCTGGCTGACCG
CCCAACGACCCCCGCCCATTGACGTCAATAATGACGTATGTTCCCATAGTAACGCCAATAGGGACTTTCC
ATTGACGTCAATGGGTGGAGTATTTACGGTAAACTGCCCACTTGGCAGTACATCAAGTGTATCATATGCC
AAGTACGCCCCCTATTGACGTCAATGACGGTAAATGGCCCGCCTGGCATTATGCCCAGTACATGACCTTA
TGGGACTTTCCTACTTGGCAGTACATCTACGTATTAGTCATCGCTATTACCATGGTGATGCGGTTTTGGC
AGTACATCAATGGGCGTGGATAGCGGTTTGACTCACGGGGATTTCCAAGTCTCCACCCCATTGACGTCAA
TGGGAGTTTGTTTTGGCACCAAAATCAACGGGACTTTCCAAAATGTCGTAACAACTCCGCCCCATTGACG
CAAATGGGCGGTAGGCGTGTACGGTGGGAGGTCTATATAAGCATCCCTATCAGTGATAGAGATCAGATCT
CCCTATCAGTGATAGAGAGCTGTTTTGACCTCCATAGAAGACACCGGGACCGATCCAGCCTCCGGACTCT
AGCGTTTAAACTTAAGCTGGGTACCCGGGGATCCTCTAGGGCCTCTGAGCTATTCCAGAAGTAGTGAAGA
GGCTTTTTTGGAGGCCTAGGCTTTTGCAAAAAGCTCCGGATCGATCCTGAGAACTTCAGGGTGAGTTTGG
GGACCCTTGATTGTTCTTTCTTTTTCGCTATTGTAAAATTCATGTTATATGGAGGGGGCAAAGTTTTCAG
GGTGTTGTTTAGAATGGGAAGATGTCCCTTGTATCACCATGGACCCTCATGATAATTTTGTTTCTTTCAC
TTTCTACTCTGTTGACAACCATTGTCTCCTCTTATTTTCTTTTCATTTTCTGTAACTTTTTCGTTAAACT
TTAGCTTGCATTTGTAACGAATTTTTAAATTCACTTTTGTTTATTTGTCAGATTGTAAGTACTTTCTCTA
ATCACTTTTTTTTCAAGGCAATCAGGGTATATTATATTGTACTTCAGCACAGTTTTAGAGAACAATTGTT
ATAATTAAATGATAAGGTAGAATATTTCTGCATATAAATTCTGGCTGGCGTGGAAATATTCTTATTGGTA
GAAACAACTACATCCTGGTCATCATCCTGCCTTTCTCTTTATGGTTACAATGATATACACTGTTTGAGAT
GAGGATAAAATACTCTGAGTCCAAACCGGGCCCCTCTGCTAACCATGTTCATGCCTTCTTCTTTTTCCTA
CAGGTCCTGCAGGCGCCACCATGGAGTCTAGACTGGACAAGAGCAAAGTCATAAACTCTGCTCTGGAATT
ACTCAATGAAGTCGGTATCGAAGGCCTGACGACAAGGAAACTCGCTCAAAAGCTGGGAGTTGAGCAGCCT
ACCCTGTACTGGCACGTGAAGAACAAGCGGGCCCTGCTCGATGCCCTGGCAATCGAGATGCTGGACAGGC
ATCATACCCACTTCTGCCCCCTGGAAGGCGAGTCATGGCAAGACTTTCTGCGGAACAACGCCAAGTCATT
CCGCTGTGCTCTCCTCTCACATCGCGACGGGGCTAAAGTGCATCTCGGCACCCGCCCAACAGAGAAACAG
TACGAAACCCTGGAAAATCAGCTCGCGTTCCTGTGTCAGCAAGGCTTCTCCCTGGAGAACGCACTGTACG
CTCTGTCCGCCGTGGGCCACTTTACACTGGGCTGCGTATTGGAGGATCAGGAGCATCAAGTAGCAAAAGA
GGAAAGAGAGACACCTACCACCGATTCTATGCCCCCACTTCTGAGACAAGCAATTGAGCTGTTCGACCAT
CAGGGAGCCGAACCTGCCTTCCTTTTCGGCCTGGAACTAATCATATGTGGCCTGGAGAAACAGCTAAAGT
GCGAAAGCGGCGGGCCAAAAAAGAAGAGAAAGGGTGACGGTGCTGGTTTAATTAACATGGGAAGCGGAGC
TACTAACTTCAGCCTGCTGAAGCAGGCTGGAGACGTGGAGGAGAACCCTGGACCTGCTAGCATGGTGAGC
AAGGGCGAGGAGCTGTTCACCGGGGTGGTGCCCATCCTGGTCGAGCTGGACGGCGACGTAAACGGCCACA
AGTTCAGCGTGTCCGGCGAGGGCGAGGGCGATGCCACCTACGGCAAGCTGACCCTGAAGTTCATCTGCAC
CACCGGCAAGCTGCCCGTGCCCTGGCCCACCCTCGTGACCACCCTGACCTACGGCGTGCAGTGCTTCAGC
CGCTACCCCGACCACATGAAGCAGCACGACTTCTTCAAGTCCGCCATGCCCGAAGGCTACGTCCAGGAGC
GCACCATCTTCTTCAAGGACGACGGCAACTACAAGACCCGCGCCGAGGTGAAGTTCGAGGGCGACACCCT
GGTGAACCGCATCGAGCTGAAGGGCATCGACTTCAAGGAGGACGGCAACATCCTGGGGCACAAGCTGGAG
TACAACTACAACAGCCACAACGTCTATATCATGGCCGACAAGCAGAAGAACGGCATCAAGGTGAACTTCA
AGATCCGCCACAACATCGAGGACGGCAGCGTGCAGCTCGCCGACCACTACCAGCAGAACACCCCCATCGG
CGACGGCCCCGTGCTGCTGCCCGACAACCACTACCTGAGCACCCAGTCCGCCCTGAGCAAAGACCCCAAC
GAGAAGCGCGATCACATGGTCCTGCTGGAGTTCGTGACCGCCGCCGGGATCACTCTCGGCATGGACGAGC
TGTACAAGTAGAACGATATGGGCTGAATACAAAAAGCTTGTGAGTATGTGCTCGCTTCGGCAGCACATAT
ACTATGTCGAATGAGGCTTCAGTACTTTACAGAATCGTTGCCTGCACATCTTGGAAACACTTGCTGGGAT
TACTTCTTCAGGTTAACCCAACAGAAGGCTCGAGTGCTGTTGACAGTGAGCGCACGATATGGGCTGAATA
CAAATAGTGAAGCCACAGATGTATTTGTATTCAGCCCATATCGTTTGCCTACTGCCTCGGAGAATTCAAG
GGGCTACTTTAGGAGCAATTATCTTGTTTACTAAAACTGAATACCTTGCTATCTCTTTGATACATTTTTA
CAAAGCTGAATTAAAATGGTATAAATTAAATCACTTTTTTCAATTGTTTCCTTTTTTTTCCTCAGGCGGC
CGCAATCAACCTCTGGATTACAAAATTTGTGAAAGATTGACTGGTATTCTTAACTATGTTGCTCCTTTTA
CGCTATGTGGATACGCTGCTTTAATGCCTTTGTATCATGCTATTGCTTCCCGTATGGCTTTCATTTTCTC
CTCCTTGTATAAATCCTGGTTGCTGTCTCTTTATGAGGAGTTGTGGCCCGTTGTCAGGCAACGTGGCGTG
GTGTGCACTGTGTTTGCTGACGCAACCCCCACTGGTTGGGGCATTGCCACCACCTGTCAGCTCCTTTCCG
GGACTTTCGCTTTCCCCCTCCCTATTGCCACGGCGGAACTCATCGCCGCCTGCCTTGCCCGCTGCTGGAC
AGGGGCTCGGCTGTTGGGCACTGACAATTCCGTGGTGTTGTCCTCGAGTCTAGAGGGCCCGTTTAAACCC
GCTGATCAGCCTCGACTGTGCCTTCTAGTTGCCAGCCATCTGTTGTTTGCCCCTCCCCCGTGCCTTCCTT
GACCCTGGAAGGTGCCACTCCCACTGTCCTTTCCTAATAAAATGAGGAAATTGCATCGCATTGTCTGAGT
AGGTGTCATTCTATTCTGGGGGGTGGGGTGGGGCAGGACAGCAAGGGGGAGGATTGGGAAGACAATAGCA
GGCATGCTGGGGATGCGGTGGGCTCTATGGCTTCTGAGGCGGAAAGAACCAGCTGGGGCTCTAGGGGGTA
TCCCC
[124 nt withheld, positions 4206-4329]
C
[91 nt withheld, positions 4331-4421]
AGGGTGATGGTTCACGTACCTAGAAGTTCCTATTCCGAAGTTCCTATTCTCTAGAAAGTATAGGAACTTC
CTTGGCCAAAAAGCCTGAACTCACCGCGACGTCTGTCGAGAAGTTTCTGATCGAAAAGTTCGACAGCGTC
TCCGACCTGATGCAGCTCTCGGAGGGCGAAGAATCTCGTGCTTTCAGCTTCGATGTAGGAGGGCGTGGAT
ATGTCCTGCGGGTAAATAGCTGCGCCGATGGTTTCTACAAAGATCGTTATGTTTATCGGCACTTTGCATC
GGCCGCGCTCCCGATTCCGGAAGTGCTTGACATTGGGGAATTCAGCGAGAGCCTGACCTATTGCATCTCC
CGCCGTGCACAGGGTGTCACGTTGCAAGACCTGCCTGAAACCGAACTGCCCGCTGTTCTGCAGCCGGTCG
CGGAGGCCATGGATGCGATCGCTGCGGCCGATCTTAGCCAGACGAGCGGGTTCGGCCCATTCGGACCGCA
AGGAATCGGTCAATACACTACATGGCGTGATTTCATATGCGCGATTGCTGATCCCCATGTGTATCACTGG
CAAACTGTGATGGACGACACCGTCAGTGCGTCCGTCGCGCAGGCTCTCGATGAGCTGATGCTTTGGGCCG
AGGACTGCCCCGAAGTCCGGCACCTCGTGCACGCGGATTTCGGCTCCAACAATGTCCTGACGGACAATGG
CCGCATAACAGCGGTCATTGACTGGAGCGAGGCGATGTTCGGGGATTCCCAATACGAGGTCGCCAACATC
TTCTTCTGGAGGCCGTGGTTGGCTTGTATGGAGCAGCAGACGCGCTACTTCGAGCGGAGGCATCCGGAGC
TTGCAGGATCGCCGCGGCTCCGGGCGTATATGCTCCGCATTGGTCTTGACCAACTCTATCAGAGCTTGGT
TGACGGCAATTTCGATGATGCAGCTTGGGCGCAGGGTCGATGCGACGCAATCGTCCGATCCGGAGCCGGG
ACTGTCGGGCGTACACAAATCGCCCGCAGAAGCGCGGCCGTCTGGACCGATGGCTGTGTAGAAGTACTCG
CCGATAGTGGAAACCGACGCCCCAGCACTCGTCCGAGGGCAAAGGAATAGCACGTACTACGAGATTTCGA
TTCCACCGCCGCCTTCTATGAAAGGTTGGGCTTCGGAATCGTTTTCCGGGACGCCGGCTGGATGATCCTC
CAGCGCGGGGATCTCATGCTGGAGTTCTTCGCCCACCCCAACTTGTTTATTGCAGCTTATAATGGTTACA
AATAAAGCAATAGCATCACAAATTTCACAAATAAAGCATTTTTTTCACTGCATTCTAGTTGTGGTTTGTC
CAAACTCATCAATGTATCTTATCATGTCTGTATACCGTCGACCTCTAGCTAGAGCTTGGCGTAATCATGG
TCATAGCTGTTTCCTGTGTGAAATTGTTATCCGCTCACAATTCCACACAACATACGAGCCGGAAGCATAA
AGTGTAAAGCCTGGGGTGCCTAATGAGTGAGCTAACTCACATTAATTGCGTTGCGCTCACTGCCCGCTTT
CCAGTCGGGAAACCTGTCGTGCCAGCTGCATTAATGAATCGGCCAACGCGCGGGGAGAGGCGGTTTGCGT
ATTGGGCGCTCTTCCGCTTCCTCGCTCACTGACTCGCTGCGCTCGGTCGTTCGGCTGCGGCGAGCGGTAT
CAGCTCACTCAAAGGCGGTAATACGGTTATCCACAGAATCAGGGGATAACGCAGGAAAGAACATGTGAGC
AAAAGGCCAGCAAAAGGCCAGGAACCGTAAAAAGGCCGCGTTGCTGGCGTTTTTCCATAGGCTCCGCCCC
CCTGACGAGCATCACAAAAATCGACGCTCAAGTCAGAGGTGGCGAAACCCGACAGGACTATAAAGATACC
AGGCGTTTCCCCCTGGAAGCTCCCTCGTGCGCTCTCCTGTTCCGACCCTGCCGCTTACCGGATACCTGTC
CGCCTTTCTCCCTTCGGGAAGCGTGGCGCTTTCTCATAGCTCACGCTGTAGGTATCTCAGTTCGGTGTAG
GTCGTTCGCTCCAAGCTGGGCTGTGTGCACGAACCCCCCGTTCAGCCCGACCGCTGCGCCTTATCCGGTA
ACTATCGTCTTGAGTCCAACCCGGTAAGACACGACTTATCGCCACTGGCAGCAGCCACTGGTAACAGGAT
TAGCAGAGCGAGGTATGTAGGCGGTGCTACAGAGTTCTTGAAGTGGTGGCCTAACTACGGCTACACTAGA
AGAACAGTATTTGGTATCTGCGCTCTGCTGAAGCCAGTTACCTTCGGAAAAAGAGTTGGTAGCTCTTGAT
CCGGCAAACAAACCACCGCTGGTAGCGGTGGTTTTTTTGTTTGCAAGCAGCAGATTACGCGCAGAAAAAA
AGGATCTCAAGAAGATCCTTTGATCTTTTCTACGGGGTCTGACGCTCAGTGGAACGAAAACTCACGTTAA
GGGATTTTGGTCATGAGATTATCAAAAAGGATCTTCACCTAGATCCTTTTAAATTAAAAATGAAGTTTTA
AATCAATCTAAAGTATATATGAGTAAACTTGGTCTGACAGTTACCAATGCTTAATCAGTGAGGCACCTAT
CTCAGCGATCTGTCTATTTCGTTCATCCATAGTTGCCTGACTCCCCGTCGTGTAGATAACTACGATACGG
GAGGGCTTACCATCTGGCCCCAGTGCTGCAATGATACCGCGAGACCCACGCTCACCGGCTCCAGATTTAT
CAGCAATAAACCAGCCAGCCGGAAGGGCCGAGCGCAGAAGTGGTCCTGCAACTTTATCCGCCTCCATCCA
GTCTATTAATTGTTGCCGGGAAGCTAGAGTAAGTAGTTCGCCAGTTAATAGTTTGCGCAACGTTGTTGCC
ATTGCTACAGGCATCGTGGTGTCACGCTCGTCGTTTGGTATGGCTTCATTCAGCTCCGGTTCCCAACGAT
CAAGGCGAGTTACATGATCCCCCATGTTGTGCAAAAAAGCGGTTAGCTCCTTCGGTCCTCCGATCGTTGT
CAGAAGTAAGTTGGCCGCAGTGTTATCACTCATGGTTATGGCAGCACTGCATAATTCTCTTACTGTCATG
CCATCCGTAAGATGCTTTTCTGTGACTGGTGAGTACTCAACCAAGTCATTCTGAGAATAGTGTATGCGGC
GACCGAGTTGCTCTTGCCCGGCGTCAATACGGGATAATACCGCGCCACATAGCAGAACTTTAAAAGTGCT
CATCATTGGAAAACGTTCTTCGGGGCGAAAACTCTCAAGGATCTTACCGCTGTTGAGATCCAGTTCGATG
TAACCCACTCGTGCACCCAACTGATCTTCAGCATCTTTTACTTTCACCAGCGTTTCTGGGTGAGCAAAAA
CAGGAAGGCAAAATGCCGCAAAAAAGGGAATAAGGGCGACACGGAAATGTTGAATACTCATACTCTTCCT
TTTTCAATATTATTGAAGCATTTATCAGGGTTATTGTCTCATGAGCGGATACATATTTGAATGTATTTAG
AAAAATAAACAAATAGGGGTTCCGCGCACATTTCCCCGAAAAGTGCCACCTGACGTC
Features (pLannotate 1.2.2; 28 found; start..end, strand, type, name):
     28..80      -  misc_feature   bom (fragment): basis of mobility region from pBR322
    235..614     +  enhancer       CMV enhancer: human cytomegalovirus immediate early enhancer
    615..813     +  promoter       CMV promoter: human cytomegalovirus (CMV) immediate early promoter
    812..833     +  promoter       PLtetO-1 promoter (fragment): modified phage lambda PL promoter with tet operator sites (Lutz and Bujard, 1997)
    839..858     +  promoter       tight TRE promoter (fragment): Tet-responsive promoter PTight, consisting of seven tet operator sequences followed by the minimal CMV promoter
    925..949     +  misc_feature   MCS (fragment): pUC18/19 multiple cloning site
    950..1010    +  promoter       SV40 promoter (fragment): SV40 early promoter
   1041..1613    +  intron         β-globin intron: intron from rabbit β-globin gene
   1636..2256    +  CDS            rtTA3 (fragment): reverse tetracycline transactivator 3 activates expression from Tet-responsive promoters in the presence of doxycycline
   2255..2273    +  CDS            SV40 NLS (fragment): nuclear localization signal of SV40 (simian virus 40) large T antigen
   2372..3088    +  CDS            EGFP: EGFP is a basic (constitutively fluorescent) green fluorescent protein published in 1996, derived from Aequorea victoria. It is reported to be a rapidly-maturing weak dimer with moderate acid sensitivity.
   3159..3250    +  ncRNA          5' miR-30a: sequence upstream of the 71-nt precursor of the human miR-30a microRNA (Zeng et al., 2002) miRNA
   3355..3467    +  ncRNA          3' miR-30a: sequence downstream of the 71-nt precursor of the human miR-30a microRNA (Zeng et al., 2002) miRNA
   3504..3892    +  misc_feature   WPRE: woodchuck hepatitis virus posttranscriptional regulatory element
   3936..4160    +  polyA_signal   bGH poly(A) signal: bovine growth hormone polyadenylation signal
   4164..4185    +  promoter       SV40 promoter (fragment): SV40 enhancer and early promoter
   4206..4439    +  rep_origin     f1 ori (fragment) (sequence partly withheld): f1 bacteriophage origin of replication; arrow indicates direction of (+) strand synthesis
   4444..4491    +  protein_bind   FRT: FLP-mediated recombination occurs in the 8-bp core sequence TCTAGAAA (Turan and Bode, 2011). FLP recombinase from the Saccharomyces cerevisiae 2μ plasmid
   4499..5521    +  CDS            HygR: aminoglycoside phosphotransferase from E. coli; aph(4)-Ia; confers resistance to hygromycin
   5531..5656    +  CDS            ble (fragment): BLE_KLEPN - Experimental evidence at protein level: Swiss-Prot protein existence level 1. Binding protein with a strong affinity to the bleomycin family of antibiotics. Binds to CL990; an antimitotic-antibiotic compound. From Klebsiella pneumoniae.
   5651..5772    +  polyA_signal   SV40 poly(A) signal: SV40 polyadenylation signal
   5845..5861    -  protein_bind   lac operator: The lac repressor binds to the lac operator to inhibit transcription in E. coli. This inhibition can be relieved by adding lactose or isopropyl-β-D-thiogalactopyranoside (IPTG). lac repressor encoded by lacI
   5869..5899    -  promoter       lac promoter: promoter for the E. coli lac operon
   5914..5935    -  protein_bind   CAP binding site: CAP binding activates transcription in the presence of cAMP. E. coli catabolite activator protein
   5948..6040    -  CDS            lacI (fragment): lac repressor; lacI; The lac repressor binds to the lac operator to inhibit transcription in E. coli. This inhibition can be relieved by adding lactose or isopropyl-β-D-thiogalactopyranoside (IPTG).
   6223..6811    -  rep_origin     ori: high-copy-number ColE1/pMB1/pBR322/pUC origin of replication
   6982..7842    -  CDS            AmpR: β-lactamase; bla; confers resistance to ampicillin, carbenicillin, and related antibiotics
   7843..7947    -  promoter       AmpR promoter: bla
