[The description below was written by a language model from this plasmid's Addgene catalogue record and pLannotate feature annotations shown in this document.]
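Description:
Equalizer-H plasmid is a mammalian expression and synthetic-biology construct of about 8 kb built on the Invitrogen pcDNA5/FRT backbone. It is maintained in E. coli at high copy through a ColE1/pUC-type origin and selected with ampicillin via the β-lactamase gene. The backbone also carries an FRT site placed directly upstream of a hygromycin resistance coding sequence with an SV40 polyadenylation signal. According to the depositor, this marker is silent on the plasmid itself and becomes expressed only after Flp recombinase-mediated integration into a chromosomal FRT site.

The payload is a single synthetic transcription unit driven by the CMV enhancer/promoter modified with TetO2 operator sites (pCMV-tetO2). The short PLtetO-1 and TRE fragments called by the automated annotation correspond to these operators. A rabbit β-globin intron II sits in the 5' UTR, followed by an open reading frame encoding TetR (annotated by homology as an rtTA3 fragment) with an apparent SV40 NLS fragment, linked through a P2A self-cleaving peptide to eGFP. Downstream lie a target site for the synthetic microRNA miR(FF3) and the miR(FF3) hairpin itself, embedded in miR-30a flanking sequences, then WPRE and the bGH polyadenylation signal.

TetR represses its own promoter, giving transcriptional negative feedback. The co-transcribed microRNA targets the same mRNA, so that its repression scales with template number. Together these mechanisms are designed to buffer eGFP output against differences in gene dosage between individual cells. The record describes this H variant as giving high eGFP output at the cost of reduced dosage compensation, but it does not state which change distinguishes it from other Equalizer versions.
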