Addgene plasmid #169367: Equalizer-H plasmid
Purpose: Equalizer variant plasmid with high eGFP output levels but reduced gene dosage compensation capability.
Depositing lab: Francois St-Pierre. Publication: A synthetic circuit for buffering gene dosage variation between individual mammalian cells. Yang J, Lee J, Land MA, Lai S, Igoshin OA, St-Pierre F. Nat Commun. 2021 Jul 5;12(1):4132. doi: 10.1038/s41467-021-23889-0. PubMed 34226556.
Backbone
  Vector backbone: pcDNA5/FRT
  Backbone manufacturer: Invitrogen
  Backbone size w/o insert (bp): 6113
  Total vector size (bp): 7978
  Modifications to backbone: TetO2 site and rabbit beta-globin intron II (bGlob intron) are added to the 5' UTR. Woodchuck hepatitis virus post-transcriptional regulatory element (WPRE) is added to the 3' UTR.
  Vector type: Mammalian Expression, Synthetic Biology
  Selectable markers: Hygromycin
Growth in bacteria
  Bacterial resistance: Ampicillin, 100 μg/mL
  Growth temperature: 37°C
  Growth strain: DH5alpha
  Copy number: High Copy
Gene/Insert
  Gene/Insert name: tetR-P2A-eGFP-miR(FF3) target-miR(FF3)
  Species: Synthetic
  Insert size (bp): 1865
  Promoter: pCMV-tetO2
  Cloning method: Gibson Cloning
  Sequencing primers: 5′ cgcaaatgggcggtaggcgtg; 3′ tagaaggcacagtcgagg
Terms and licenses: Academic/Nonprofit Terms; Industry Terms: Not Available to Industry
Depositor comments: Note that although the plasmid encodes a hygromycin resistance gene, it is not expressed from the plasmid. It is only expressed after Flp recombinase-mediated chromosomal integration of the plasmid.
How to cite: Equalizer-H plasmid was a gift from Francois St-Pierre (Addgene plasmid # 169367 ; http://n2t.net/addgene:169367 ; RRID:Addgene_169367)
